>Addgene plasmid #244713 | CL20_mEGFP_FOidr_161 | addgene full sequence | sequence record 488181 | Addgene NGS Result
AAAAAAAAACAATGTCAGCAACCATCTGTCCGCGAGCAACCTAACTCCAACAAAGCGTGTGTACGTGATG
GTGGGCGTACCTCAGCACGCGGCAAACATCGCGACAGCGAATGAACCGGTTCTAGATAAGATTACGGTAC
CTTTAAGACCAATGACTTACAAGGCAGCTGTAGATCTTAGCCACTTTTTAAAAGAAAAGGGGGGACTGGA
AGGGCTAATTCACTCCCAAAGAAGACAAGATCTGCTTTTTGCCTGTACTGGGTCTCTCTGGTTAGACCAG
ATCTGAGCCTGGGAGCTCTCTGGCTAACTAGGGAACCCACTGCTTAAGCCTCAATAAAGCTTCAGCTGCT
CGAGCTAGCAGATCTTTTTCCCTCTGCCAAAAATTATGGGGACATCATGAAGCCCCTTGAGCATCTGACT
TCTGGCTAATAAAGGAAATTTATTTTCATTGCAATAGTGTGTTGGAATTTTTTGTGTCTCTCACTCGGAA
GGACATATGGGAGGGCAAATCATTTAAAACATCAGAATGAGTATTTGGTTTAGAGTTTGGCAACATATGC
CCATATGCTGGCTGCCATGAACAAAGGTTGGCTATAAAGAGGTCATCAGTATATGAAACAGCCCCCTGCT
GTCCATTCCTTATTCCATAGAAAAGCCTTGACTTGAGGTTAGATTTTTTTTATATTTTGTTTTGTGTTAT
TTTTTTCTTTAACATCCCTAAAATTTTCCTTACATGTTTTACTAGCCAGATTTTTCCTCCTCTCCTGACT
ACTCCCAGTCATAGCTGTCCCTCTTCTCTTATGGAGATCCCTCGACCTGCAGCCCAAGCTTGGCGTAATC
ATGGTCATAGCTGTTTCCTGTGTGAAATTGTTATCCGCTCACAATTCCACACAACATACGAGCCGGAAGC
ATAAAGTGTAAAGCCTGGGGTGCCTAATGAGTGAGCTAACTCACATTAATTGCGTTGCGCTCACTGCCCG
CTTTCCAGTCGGGAAACCTGTCGTGCCAGCGGATCCGCATCTCAATTAGTCAGCAACCATAGTCCCGCCC
CTAACTCCGCCCATCCCGCCCCTAACTCCGCCCAGTTCCGCCCATTCTCCGCCCCATGGCTGACTAATTT
TTTTTATTTATGCAGAGGCCGAGGCCGCCTCGGCCTCTGAGCTATTCCAGAAGTAGTGAGGAGGCTTTTT
TGGAGGCCTAGGCTTTTGCAAAAAGCTAACTTGTTTATTGCAGCTTATAATGGTTACAAATAAAGCAATA
GCATCACAAATTTCACAAATAAAGCATTTTTTTCACTGCATTCTAGTTGTGGTTTGTCCAAACTCATCAA
TGTATCTTATCATGTCTGGATCCGCTGCATTAATGAATCGGCCAACGCGCGGGGAGAGGCGGTTTGCGTA
TTGGGCGCTCTTCCGCTTCCTCGCTCACTGACTCGCTGCGCTCGGTCGTTCGGCTGCGGCGAGCGGTATC
AGCTCACTCAAAGGCGGTAATACGGTTATCCACAGAATCAGGGGATAACGCAGGAAAGAACATGTGAGCA
AAAGGCCAGCAAAAGGCCAGGAACCGTAAAAAGGCCGCGTTGCTGGCGTTTTTCCATAGGCTCCGCCCCC
CTGACGAGCATCACAAAAATCGACGCTCAAGTCAGAGGTGGCGAAACCCGACAGGACTATAAAGATACCA
GGCGTTTCCCCCTGGAAGCTCCCTCGTGCGCTCTCCTGTTCCGACCCTGCCGCTTACCGGATACCTGTCC
GCCTTTCTCCCTTCGGGAAGCGTGGCGCTTTCTCATAGCTCACGCTGTAGGTATCTCAGTTCGGTGTAGG
TCGTTCGCTCCAAGCTGGGCTGTGTGCACGAACCCCCCGTTCAGCCCGACCGCTGCGCCTTATCCGGTAA
CTATCGTCTTGAGTCCAACCCGGTAAGACACGACTTATCGCCACTGGCAGCAGCCACTGGTAACAGGATT
AGCAGAGCGAGGTATGTAGGCGGTGCTACAGAGTTCTTGAAGTGGTGGCCTAACTACGGCTACACTAGAA
GAACAGTATTTGGTATCTGCGCTCTGCTGAAGCCAGTTACCTTCGGAAAAAGAGTTGGTAGCTCTTGATC
CGGCAAACAAACCACCGCTGGTAGCGGTGGTTTTTTTGTTTGCAAGCAGCAGATTACGCGCAGAAAAAAA
GGATCTCAAGAAGATCCTTTGATCTTTTCTACGGGGTCTGACGCTCAGTGGAACGAAAACTCACGTTAAG
GGATTTTGGTCATGAGATTATCAAAAAGGATCTTCACCTAGATCCTTTTAAATTAAAAATGAAGTTTTAA
ATCAATCTAAAGTATATATGAGTAAACTTGGTCTGACAGTTACCAATGCTTAATCAGTGAGGCACCTATC
TCAGCGATCTGTCTATTTCGTTCATCCATAGTTGCCTGACTCCCCGTCGTGTAGATAACTACGATACGGG
AGGGCTTACCATCTGGCCCCAGTGCTGCAATGATACCGCGAGACCCACGCTCACCGGCTCCAGATTTATC
AGCAATAAACCAGCCAGCCGGAAGGGCCGAGCGCAGAAGTGGTCCTGCAACTTTATCCGCCTCCATCCAG
TCTATTAATTGTTGCCGGGAAGCTAGAGTAAGTAGTTCGCCAGTTAATAGTTTGCGCAACGTTGTTGCCA
TTGCTACAGGCATCGTGGTGTCACGCTCGTCGTTTGGTATGGCTTCATTCAGCTCCGGTTCCCAACGATC
AAGGCGAGTTACATGATCCCCCATGTTGTGCAAAAAAGCGGTTAGCTCCTTCGGTCCTCCGATCGTTGTC
AGAAGTAAGTTGGCCGCAGTGTTATCACTCATGGTTATGGCAGCACTGCATAATTCTCTTACTGTCATGC
CATCCGTAAGATGCTTTTCTGTGACTGGTGAGTACTCAACCAAGTCATTCTGAGAATAGTGTATGCGGCG
ACCGAGTTGCTCTTGCCCGGCGTCAATACGGGATAATACCGCGCCACATAGCAGAACTTTAAAAGTGCTC
ATCATTGGAAAACGTTCTTCGGGGCGAAAACTCTCAAGGATCTTACCGCTGTTGAGATCCAGTTCGATGT
AACCCACTCGTGCACCCAACTGATCTTCAGCATCTTTTACTTTCACCAGCGTTTCTGGGTGAGCAAAAAC
AGGAAGGCAAAATGCCGCAAAAAAGGGAATAAGGGCGACACGGAAATGTTGAATACTCATACTCTTCCTT
TTTCAATATTATTGAAGCATTTATCAGGGTTATTGTCTCATGAGCGGATACATATTTGAATGTATTTAGA
AAAATAAACAAATAGGGGTTCCGCGCACATTTCCCCGAAAAGTGCCACCTGGGTCGACATTGATTATTGA
CTAGTTATTAATAGTAATCAATTACGGGGTCATTAGTTCATAGCCCATATATGGAGTTCCGCGTTACATA
ACTTACGGTAAATGGCCCGCCTGGCTGACCGCCCAACGACCCCCGCCCATTGACGTCAATAATGACGTAT
GTTCCCATAGTAACGCCAATAGGGACTTTCCATTGACGTCAATGGGTGGAGTATTTACGGTAAACTGCCC
ACTTGGCAGTACATCAAGTGTATCATATGCCAAGTACGCCCCCTATTGACGTCAATGACGGTAAATGGCC
CGCCTGGCATTATGCCCAGTACATGACCTTATGGGACTTTCCTACTTGGCAGTACATCTACGTATTAGTC
ATCGCTATTACCATGGGAGGCGTGGCCTGGGCGGGACTGGGGAGTGGCGAGCCCTCAGATCCTGCATATA
AGCAGCTGCTTTTTGCCTGTACTGGGTCTCTCTGGTTAGACCAGATCTGAGCCTGGGAGCTCTCTGGCTA
ACTAGGGAACCCACTGCTTAAGCCTCAATAAAGCTTGCCTTGAGTGCTTCAAGTAGTGTGTGCCCGTCTG
TTGTGTGACTCTGGTAACTAGAGATCCCTCAGACCCTTTTAGTCAGTGTGGAAAATCTCTAGCAGTGGCG
CCCGAACAGGGACTTGAAAGCGAAAGGGAAACCAGAGGAGCTCTCTCGACGCAGGACTCGGCTTGCTGAA
GCGCGCACGGCAAGAGGCGAGGGGCGGCGACTGGTGAGTACGCCAAAAATTTTGACTAGCGGAGGCTAGA
AGGAGAGAGATGGGTGCGAGAGCGTCAGTATTAAGCGGGGGAGAATTAGATCGCGATGGGAAAAAATTCG
GTTAAGGCCAGGGGGAAAGAAAAAATATAAATTAAAACATATAGTATGGGCAAGCAGGGAGCTAGAACGA
TTCGCAGTTAATACTGGCCTGTTAGAAACATCAGAAGGCTGTAGACAAATACTGGGACAGCTACAACCAT
CCCTTCAGACAGGATCAGAAGAACTTAGATCATTATATAATACAGTAGCAACCCTCTATTGTGTGCATCA
AAGGATAGAGATAAAAGACACCAAGGAAGCTTTAGACAAGATAGAGGAAGAGCAAAACAAAAGTAAGAAA
AAAGCACAGCAAGCAGCAGGATCTTCAGACCTGGAAATTCCCTACAATCCCCAAAGTCAAGGAGTAGTAG
AATCTATGAATAAAGAATTAAAGAAAATTATAGGACAGGTAAGAGATCAGGCTGAACATCTTAAGACAGC
AGTACAAATGGCAGTATTCATCCACAATTTTAAAAGAAAAGGGGGGATTGGGGGGTACAGTGCAGGGGAA
AGAATAGTAGACATAATAGCAACAGACATACAAACTAAAGAATTACAAAAACAAATTACAAAAATTCAAA
ATTTTCGGGTTTATTACAGGGACAGCAGAAATCCACTTTGGAAAGGACCAGCAAAGCTCCTCTGGAAAGG
TGAAGGGGCAGTAGTAATACAAGATAATAGTGACATAAAAGTAGTGCCAAGAAGAAAAGCAAAGATCATT
AGGGATTATGGAAAACAGATGGCAGGTGATGATTGTGTGGCAAGTAGACAGGATGAGGATTAGAACATGG
AAAAGTTTAGTAAAACACCATAAGGAGGAGATATGAGGGACAATTGGAGAAGTGAATTATATAAATATAA
AGTAGTAAAAATTGAACCATTAGGAGTAGCACCCACCAAGGCAAAGAGAAGAGTGGTGCAGAGAGAAAAA
AGAGCAGTGGGAATAGGAGCTTTGTTCCTTGGGTTCTTGGGAGCAGCAGGAAGCACTATGGGCGCAGCGT
CAATGACGCTGACGGTACAGGCCAGACAATTATTGTCTGGTATAGTGCAGCAGCAGAACAATTTGCTGAG
GGCTATTGAGGCGCAACAGCATCTGTTGCAACTCACAGTCTGGGGCATCAAGCAGCTCCAGGCAAGAATC
CTGGCTGTGGAAAGATACCTAAAGGATCAACAGCTCCTGGGGATTTGGGGTTGCTCTGGAAAACTCATTT
GCACCACTGCTGTGCCTTGGAATGCTAGTTGGAGTAATAAATCTCTGGAACAGATTTGGAATCACACGAC
CTGGATGGAGTGGGACAGAGAAATTAACAATTACACAAGCTTAATACACTCCTTAATTGAAGAATCGCAA
AACCAGCAAGAAAAGAATGAACAAGAATTATTGGAATTAGATAAATGGGCAAGTTTGTGGAATTGGTTTA
ACATAACAAATTGGCTGTGGTATATAAAATTATTCATAATGATAGTAGGAGGCTTGGTAGGTTTAAGAAT
AGTTTTTGCTGTACTTTCTATAGTGAATAGAGTTAGGCAGGGATATTCACCATTATCGTTTCAGACCCAC
CTCCCAACCCCGAGGGGACCGAGCTCAAGCTTCGAACGCGTGCTAGTTATTAATAGTAATCAATTACGGG
GTCATTAGTTCATAGCCCATATATGGAGTTCCGCGTTACATAACTTACGGTAAATGGCCCGCCTGGCTGA
CCGCCCAACGACCCCCGCCCATTGACGTCAATAATGACGTATGTTCCCATAGTAACGCCAATAGGGACTT
TCCATTGACGTCAATGGGTGGAGTATTTACGGTAAACTGCCCACTTGGCAGTACATCAAGTGTATCATAT
GCCAAGTACGCCCCCTATTGACGTCAATGACGGTAAATGGCCCGCCTGGCATTATGCCCAGTACATGACC
TTATGGGACTTTCCTACTTGGCAGTACATCTACGTATTAGTCATCGCTATTACCATGGTGATGCGGTTTT
GGCAGTACATCAATGGGCGTGGATAGCGGTTTGACTCACGGGGATTTCCAAGTCTCCACCCCATTGACGT
CAATGGGAGTTTGTTTTGGCACCAAAATCAACGGGACTTTCCAAAATGTCGTAACAACTCCGCCCCATTG
ACGCAAATGGGCGGTAGGCGTGTACGGTGGGAGGTCTATATAAGCAGAGCTCGTTTAGTGAACCGGGCTC
GTTTAGTGAACCGAATTCTGCAGTCGACGGTACCGCGGGCCCGGGATCCACCGGTCGCCACCATGGTGAG
CAAGGGCGAGGAGCTGTTCACCGGGGTGGTGCCCATCCTGGTCGAGCTGGACGGCGACGTAAACGGCCAC
AAGTTCAGCGTGTCCGGCGAGGGCGAGGGCGATGCCACCTACGGCAAGCTGACCCTGAAGTTCATCTGCA
CCACCGGCAAGCTGCCCGTGCCCTGGCCCACCCTCGTGACCACCCTGACCTACGGCGTGCAGTGCTTCAG
CCGCTACCCCGACCACATGAAGCAGCACGACTTCTTCAAGTCCGCCATGCCCGAAGGCTACGTCCAGGAG
CGCACCATCTTCTTCAAGGACGACGGCAACTACAAGACCCGCGCCGAGGTGAAGTTCGAGGGCGACACCC
TGGTGAACCGCATCGAGCTGAAGGGCATCGACTTCAAGGAGGACGGCAACATCCTGGGGCACAAGCTGGA
GTACAACTACAACAGCCACAACGTCTATATCATGGCCGACAAGCAGAAGAACGGCATCAAGGTGAACTTC
AAGATCCGCCACAACATCGAGGACGGCAGCGTGCAGCTCGCCGACCACTACCAGCAGAACACCCCCATCG
GCGACGGCCCCGTGCTGCTGCCCGACAACCACTACCTGAGCACCCAGTCCAAGCTGAGCAAAGACCCCAA
CGAGAAGCGCGATCACATGGTCCTGCTGGAGTTCGTGACCGCCGCCGGGATCACTCTCGGCATGGACGAG
CTGTACAAGGGCGGAAGCGGAGGCTCCGGGGGAAGTGCGGCCGCTTCCCGGTTTGGTCTGCGTCACATGT
CGAGCATGGAACACACCGAGGAGGGATTGCGTGAACGTTTAGCCGATGCGATGGCAGAGTCCCCTTCGCG
TGATGTAGTAGGGAGTGGTACAGATACGGCGCTGGACGTGGCTGTTAAGACTTTCCCGCCAGAGCGCCAT
GTTGCTGTAAAATGTTTTGGCAAAAAGAAGGGG
Features (pLannotate 1.2.2; 29 found; start..end, strand, type, name):
    137..205     +  CDS            nef (fragment): NEF_HV1Z2 - Experimental evidence at protein level: Swiss-Prot protein existence level 1. Extracellular Nef protein targets CD4(+) T-lymphocytes for apoptosis by interacting with CXCR4 surface receptors. From Human immunodeficiency virus type 1 group M subtype D (isolate Z2/CDC-Z34) (HIV-1).
    207..342     +  LTR            3' LTR (ΔU3) (fragment): self-inactivating 3' long terminal repeat (LTR) from HIV-1
    428..483     +  polyA_signal   β-globin poly(A) signal: rabbit β-globin polyadenylation signal (Gil and Proudfoot, 1987)
    868..884     -  protein_bind   lac operator: The lac repressor binds to the lac operator to inhibit transcription in E. coli. This inhibition can be relieved by adding lactose or isopropyl-β-D-thiogalactopyranoside (IPTG). lac repressor encoded by lacI
    892..922     -  promoter       lac promoter: promoter for the E. coli lac operon
    937..958     -  protein_bind   CAP binding site: CAP binding activates transcription in the presence of cAMP. E. coli catabolite activator protein
    971..1010    -  CDS            lacI (fragment): lac repressor; lacI; The lac repressor binds to the lac operator to inhibit transcription in E. coli. This inhibition can be relieved by adding lactose or isopropyl-β-D-thiogalactopyranoside (IPTG).
   1017..1039    +  promoter       SV40 promoter (fragment): SV40 enhancer and early promoter
   1063..1198    +  rep_origin     SV40 ori: SV40 origin of replication
   1218..1352    +  polyA_signal   SV40 poly(A) signal: SV40 polyadenylation signal
   1354..1408    -  CDS            lacI (fragment): lac repressor; lacI; The lac repressor binds to the lac operator to inhibit transcription in E. coli. This inhibition can be relieved by adding lactose or isopropyl-β-D-thiogalactopyranoside (IPTG).
   1591..2179    -  rep_origin     ori: high-copy-number ColE1/pMB1/pBR322/pUC origin of replication
   2350..3210    -  CDS            AmpR: β-lactamase; bla; confers resistance to ampicillin, carbenicillin, and related antibiotics
   3211..3315    -  promoter       AmpR promoter: bla
   3346..3725    +  enhancer       CMV enhancer: human cytomegalovirus immediate early enhancer
   3727..3984    +  LTR            5' LTR (truncated): truncated 5' long terminal repeat (LTR) from HIV-1
   4031..4156    +  misc_feature   HIV-1 Ψ: packaging signal of human immunodeficiency virus type 1
   4140..4499    +  CDS            HIV-1 gag (fragment): gag protein from human immunodeficiency virus 1; gag
   4648..4765    +  misc_feature   cPPT/CTS: central polypurine tract and central termination sequence of HIV-1
   4908..4991    +  CDS            vif (fragment): VIF_HV1BR - Experimental evidence at protein level: Swiss-Prot protein existence level 1. Counteracts the innate antiviral activity of host APOBEC3F and APOBEC3G. Forms a complex with host APOBEC3F and APOBEC3G thus preventing the entry of these lethally hypermutating enzymes into progeny virions. Recruits an active E3 ubiquitin ligase complex composed of elongin BC, CUL5, and RBX2 to induce polyubiquitination of APOBEC3G and APOBEC3F. In turn, they are directed to the 26S proteasome for degradation. Vif interaction with APOBEC3G also blocks its cytidine deaminase activity in a proteasome-inde
   5125..5358    +  misc_feature   RRE: The Rev response element (RRE) of HIV-1 allows for Rev-dependent mRNA export from the nucleus to the cytoplasm.
   5735..5760    +  CDS            Rev (fragment): human immunodeficiency virus 1 (HIV-1) Rev protein; rev; enhances nuclear export of unspliced and incompletely spliced viral mRNAs
   5760..5776    +  misc_feature   MCS (fragment): multiple cloning site
   5844..6147    +  enhancer       CMV enhancer: human cytomegalovirus immediate early enhancer
   6148..6351    +  promoter       CMV promoter: human cytomegalovirus (CMV) immediate early promoter
   6367..6383    +  promoter       tight TRE promoter (fragment): Tet-responsive promoter PTight, consisting of seven tet operator sequences followed by the minimal CMV promoter
   6382..6419    +  misc_feature   MCS (fragment): multiple cloning site
   6433..7149    +  CDS            mEGFP: mEGFP is a basic (constitutively fluorescent) green fluorescent protein published in 2002, derived from Aequorea victoria. It has moderate acid sensitivity.
   7192..7305    +  CDS            BCAS3 (fragment): BCAS3_HUMAN - Experimental evidence at protein level: Swiss-Prot protein existence level 1. Plays a role in angiogenesis. Participates in the regulation of cell polarity and directional endothelial cell migration by mediating both the activation and recruitment of CDC42 and the reorganization of the actin cytoskeleton at the cell leading edge. Promotes filipodia formation (By similarity). Functions synergistically with PELP1 as a transcriptional coactivator of estrogen receptor- responsive genes. Stimulates histone acetyltransferase activity. Binds to chromatin. Plays a regulatory role in auto
