[The description below was written by a language model from this plasmid's Addgene catalogue record and pLannotate feature annotations shown in this document.]
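Description:
CL20_mEGFP_FOidr_161 is a mammalian expression plasmid built on the CL20 backbone, which the feature table shows to be an HIV-1-derived, self-inactivating lentiviral transfer vector, although the catalogue lists it simply as mammalian expression. A CMV enhancer is fused to a truncated 5' LTR, followed by the Ψ packaging signal with a partial gag region, the cPPT/CTS, and the Rev response element. A ΔU3 3' LTR fragment followed by a rabbit β-globin polyadenylation signal closes the viral unit. These elements would allow the genomic RNA to be packaged and integrated when helper functions are supplied in trans, while the U3 deletion silences the LTR after integration. The short vif, rev and nef hits are residual viral sequence rather than functional genes. In bacteria the plasmid is maintained through a high-copy ColE1/pUC-type origin and ampicillin resistance. An SV40 origin and SV40 poly(A) signal also lie in the backbone.

The payload is driven by an internal CMV enhancer and immediate-early promoter. The small annotated Tet-responsive promoter fragment most likely reflects shared minimal CMV sequence rather than inducible control. The open reading frame encodes monomeric EGFP fused at the N-terminus of FOidr_161, an unmutated intrinsically disordered region taken from the human fusion protein RABGAP1L_BCAS3. The depositor's comment suggests it corresponds to residues 585–685 of that fusion. The annotation software recognised only a BCAS3-matching portion of the insert downstream of mEGFP, so the remainder is not separately labelled. The construct is intended for expressing the fluorescently tagged IDR in mammalian cells. The associated work concerns protein condensate formation, so imaging of the IDR's localisation is a plausible use, though the record does not describe specific assays.
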