Addgene plasmid #244713: CL20_mEGFP_FOidr_161
Purpose: Express mEGFP-tagged intrinsically disordered protein (IDR), FOidr_161, derived from human fusion protein RABGAP1L_BCAS3
Depositing lab: Richard Kriwacki. Depositing organization: St. Jude Children's Research Hospital. Publication: Proteome-wide computational analyses reveal links between protein condensate formation and RNA biology. Maiti S, Tripathi S, Baggett DW, Phillips AH, Park CG, Wang J, Wahiduzzaman, Freyaldenhoven WT, Kinger S, Pioso BJ, Bollinger JC, Somjee R, Lang B, Babu MM, Kriwacki RW. Sci Adv. 2025 Dec 5;11(49):eady1420. doi: 10.1126/sciadv.ady1420. Epub 2025 Dec 3. PubMed 41337585.
Backbone
  Vector backbone: CL20
  Vector type: Mammalian Expression
Growth in bacteria
  Bacterial resistance: Ampicillin, 100 μg/mL
  Growth temperature: 37°C
  Growth strain: NEB Stable
  Copy number: High Copy
Gene/Insert
  Gene/Insert name: FOidr_161
  Species: H. sapiens (human)
  Mutation: Unmutated
  Tag / fusion protein: monomeric EGFP (N terminal on insert)
  Cloning method: Restriction Enzyme; 5′ cloning site Unknown (unknown if destroyed)
Terms and licenses: Academic/Nonprofit Terms; Industry Terms: Not Available to Industry
Depositor comments: RABGAP1L_BCAS3_585_685
How to cite: CL20_mEGFP_FOidr_161 was a gift from Richard Kriwacki (Addgene plasmid # 244713 ; http://n2t.net/addgene:244713 ; RRID:Addgene_244713)
